>Addgene plasmid #190875 | pAAV-CAG-EGFPnls barcode-206-SV40 polyA | addgene full sequence | sequence record 405431 | Addgene NGS Result
CGCCAGCTGCGCGCTCGCTCGCTCACTGAGGCCGCCCGGGCAAAGCCCGGGCGTCGGGCGACCTTTGGTC
GCCCGGCCTCAGTGAGCGAGCGAGCGCGCAGAGAGGGAGTGGCCAACTCCATCACTAGGGGTTCCTTGTA
GTTAATGATTAACCCGCCATGCTACTTATCTACGTAGCCATGCTCTAGGAAGAGTACCATTGACGTCAAT
AATGACGTATGTTCCCATAGTAACGCCAATAGGGACTTTCCATTGACGTCAATGGGTGGAGTATTTACGG
TAAACTGCCCACTTGGCAGTACATCAAGTGTATCATATGCCAAGTACGCCCCCTATTGACGTCAATGACG
GTAAATGGCCCGCCTGGCATTATGCCCAGTACATGACCTTATGGGACTTTCCTACTTGGCAGTACATCTA
CGTATTAGTCATCGCTATTACCATGGTCGAGGTGAGCCCCACGTTCTGCTTCACTCTCCCCATCTCCCCC
CCCTCCCCACCCCCAATTTTGTATTTATTTATTTTTTAATTATTTTGTGCAGCGATGGGGGCGGGGGGGG
GGGGGGGKSKKGYDMNNGKGGGGGGNGGGGGGGGGGGGGGGGGGGGGGGGGGGSGCGCGCCAGGCGGGGC
GGGGCGGGGCGAGGGGCGGGGCGGGGCGAGGCGGAGAGGTGCGGCGGCAGCCAATCAGAGCGGCGCGCTC
CGAAAGTTTCCTTTTATGGCGAGGCGGCGGCGGCGGCGGCCCTATAAAAAGCGAAGCGCGCGGCGGGCGG
GAGTCGCTGCGCGCTGCCTTCGCCCCGTGCCCCGCTCCGCCGCCGCCTCGCGCCGCCCGCCCCGGCTCTG
ACTGACCGCGTTACTCCCACAGGTGAGCGGGCGGGACGGCCCTTCTCCTCCGGGCTGTAATTAGCGCTTG
GTTTAATGACGGCTTGTTTCTTTTCTGTGGCTGCGTGAAAGCCTTGAGGGGCTCCGGGAGGGCCCTTTGT
GCGGGGGGAGCGGCTCGGGGCTGTCCGCGGGGGGACGGCTGCCTTCGGGGGGGACGGGGCAGGGCGGGGT
TCGGCTTCTGGCGTGTGACCGGCGGCTCTAGAGCCTCTGCTAACCATGTTCATGCCTTCTTCTTTTTCCT
ACAGCTCCTGGGCAACGTGCTGGTTATTGTGCTGTCTCATCATTTTGGCAAAGAATTGGATCCGTCGACG
CCGCCACCATGGTGAGCAAGGGCGAGGAGCTGTTCACCGGGGTGGTGCCCATCCTGGTCGAGCTGGACGG
CGACGTAAACGGCCACAAGTTCAGCGTGTCCGGCGAGGGCGAGGGCGATGCCACCTACGGCAAGCTGACC
CTGAAGTTCATCTGCACCACCGGCAAGCTGCCCGTGCCCTGGCCCACCCTCGTGACCACCCTGACCTACG
GCGTGCAGTGCTTCAGCCGCTACCCCGACCACATGAAGCAGCACGACTTCTTCAAGTCCGCCATGCCCGA
AGGCTACGTCCAGGAGCGCACCATCTTCTTCAAGGACGACGGCAACTACAAGACCCGCGCCGAGGTGAAG
TTCGAGGGCGACACCCTGGTGAACCGCATCGAGCTGAAGGGCATCGACTTCAAGGAGGACGGCAACATCC
TGGGGCACAAGCTGGAGTACAACTACAACAGCCACAACGTCTATATCATGGCCGACAAGCAGAAGAACGG
CATCAAGGTGAACTTCAAGATCCGCCACAACATCGAGGACGGCAGCGTGCAGCTCGCCGACCACTACCAG
CAGAACACCCCCATCGGCGACGGCCCCGTGCTGCTGCCCGACAACCACTACCTGAGCACCCAGTCCGCCC
TGAGCAAAGACCCCAACGAGAAGCGCGATCACATGGTCCTGCTGGAGTTCGTGACCGCCGCCGGGATCAC
TCTCGGCATGGACGAGCTGTACAAGAAGCGACCTGCCGCCACAAAGAAGGCTGGACAGGCTAAGAAGAAG
AAATAATGAGAATTCGCGTAAGTCTCCTTGGGATCCAGGGCCCGTTTAAACCCGCTGATCAGCCTCGACT
GTGCCTTCTAGTTGCCAGCCATCTGTTGTTTGCCCCTCCCCCGTGCCTTCCTTGACCCTGGAAGGTGCCA
CTCCCACTGTCCTTTCCTAATAAAATGAGGAAATTGCATCGCATTGTCTGAGTAGGTGTCATTCTATTCT
GGGGGGTGGGGTGGGGCAGGACAGCAAGGGGGAGGATTGGGAAGACAATAGCAGGCATGCTGGGGATGCG
GTGGGCTCTATGGGTTAACAACAACAATTGCATTCATTTTATGTTTCAGGTTCAGGGGGAGATGTGGGAG
GTTTTTTAAAGCAAGTAAAACCTCTACAAATGTGGTAAAATCGATAAGGATCTTCCTAGAGCATGGCTAC
GTAGATAAGTAGCATGGCGGGTTAATCATTAACTACAAGGAACCCCTAGTGATGGAGTTGGCCACTCCCT
CTCTGCGCGCTCGCTCGCTCACTGAGGCCGCCCGGGCTTTGCCCGGGCGGCCTCAGTGAGCGAGCGAGCG
CGCAGCTGCATTAATGAATCGGCCAACGCGCGGGGAGAGGCGGTTTGCGTATTGGGCGCTCTTCCGCTTC
CTCGCTCACTGACTCGCTGCGCTCGGTCGTTCGGCTGCGGCGAGCGGTATCAGCTCACTCAAAGGCGGTA
ATACGGTTATCCACAGAATCAGGGGATAACGCAGGAAAGAACATGTGAGCAAAAGGCCAGCAAAAGGCCA
GGAACCGTAAAAAGGCCGCGTTGCTGGCGTTTTTCCATAGGCTCCGCCCCCCTGACGAGCATCACAAAAA
TCGACGCTCAAGTCAGAGGTGGCGAAACCCGACAGGACTATAAAGATACCAGGCGTTTCCCCCTGGAAGC
TCCCTCGTGCGCTCTCCTGTTCCGACCCTGCCGCTTACCGGATACCTGTCCGCCTTTCTCCCTTCGGGAA
GCGTGGCGCTTTCTCATAGCTCACGCTGTAGGTATCTCAGTTCGGTGTAGGTCGTTCGCTCCAAGCTGGG
CTGTGTGCACGAACCCCCCGTTCAGCCCGACCGCTGCGCCTTATCCGGTAACTATCGTCTTGAGTCCAAC
CCGGTAAGACACGACTTATCGCCACTGGCAGCAGCCACTGGTAACAGGATTAGCAGAGCGAGGTATGTAG
GCGGTGCTACAGAGTTCTTGAAGTGGTGGCCTAACTACGGCTACACTAGAAGAACAGTATTTGGTATCTG
CGCTCTGCTGAAGCCAGTTACCTTCGGAAAAAGAGTTGGTAGCTCTTGATCCGGCAAACAAACCACCGCT
GGTAGCGGTGGTTTTTTTGTTTGCAAGCAGCAGATTACGCGCAGAAAAAAAGGATCTCAAGAAGATCCTT
TGATCTTTTCTACGGGGTCTGACGCTCAGTGGAACGAAAACTCACGTTAAGGGATTTTGGTCATGAGATT
ATCAAAAAGGATCTTCACCTAGATCCTTTTAAATTAAAAATGAAGTTTTAAATCAATCTAAAGTATATAT
GAGTAAACTTGGTCTGACAGTTACCAATGCTTAATCAGTGAGGCACCTATCTCAGCGATCTGTCTATTTC
GTTCATCCATAGTTGCCTGACTCCCCGTCGTGTAGATAACTACGATACGGGAGGGCTTACCATCTGGCCC
CAGTGCTGCAATGATACCGCGAGACCCACGCTCACCGGCTCCAGATTTATCAGCAATAAACCAGCCAGCC
GGAAGGGCCGAGCGCAGAAGTGGTCCTGCAACTTTATCCGCCTCCATCCAGTCTATTAATTGTTGCCGGG
AAGCTAGAGTAAGTAGTTCGCCAGTTAATAGTTTGCGCAACGTTGTTGCCATTGCTACAGGCATCGTGGT
GTCACGCTCGTCGTTTGGTATGGCTTCATTCAGCTCCGGTTCCCAACGATCAAGGCGAGTTACATGATCC
CCCATGTTGTGCAAAAAAGCGGTTAGCTCCTTCGGTCCTCCGATCGTTGTCAGAAGTAAGTTGGCCGCAG
TGTTATCACTCATGGTTATGGCAGCACTGCATAATTCTCTTACTGTCATGCCATCCGTAAGATGCTTTTC
TGTGACTGGTGAGTACTCAACCAAGTCATTCTGAGAATAGTGTATGCGGCGACCGAGTTGCTCTTGCCCG
GCGTCAATACGGGATAATACCGCGCCACATAGCAGAACTTTAAAAGTGCTCATCATTGGAAAACGTTCTT
CGGGGCGAAAACTCTCAAGGATCTTACCGCTGTTGAGATCCAGTTCGATGTAACCCACTCGTGCACCCAA
CTGATCTTCAGCATCTTTTACTTTCACCAGCGTTTCTGGGTGAGCAAAAACAGGAAGGCAAAATGCCGCA
AAAAAGGGAATAAGGGCGACACGGAAATGTTGAATACTCATACTCTTCCTTTTTCAATATTATTGAAGCA
TTTATCAGGGTTATTGTCTCATGAGCGGATACATATTTGAATGTATTTAGAAAAATAAACAAATAGGGGT
TCCGCGCACATTTCCCCGAAAAGTGCCACCTAAATTGTAAGCGTTAATATTTTGTTAAAATTCGCGTTAA
ATTTTTGTTAAATCAGCTCATTTTTTAACCAATAGGCCGAAATCGGCAAAATCCCTTATAAATCAAAAGA
ATAGACCGAGATAGGGT
[37 nt withheld, positions 4638-4674]
AAAGAACGTGGACTCCAACGTCAAAGG
[49 nt withheld, positions 4702-4750]
T
[91 nt withheld, positions 4752-4842]
G
[124 nt withheld, positions 4844-4967]
CCCATTCGCCATTCAGGCTGCGCAACTGTTGGGAAGGGCGATCGGTGCGGGCCTCTTCGCTATTA
Features (pLannotate 1.2.2; 18 found; start..end, strand, type, name):
      4..136     -  repeat_region  AAV2 ITR (fragment): inverted terminal repeat of adeno-associated virus serotype 2 inverted
    197..445     +  enhancer       CMV enhancer (fragment): human cytomegalovirus immediate early enhancer
    447..567     +  promoter       chicken β-actin promoter (fragment): contains a 21-bp deletion relative to the standard chicken β-actin promoter
    592..769     +  promoter       chicken β-actin promoter (fragment): No description available
    770..905     +  intron         hybrid intron (fragment): hybrid between chicken β-actin (CBA) and minute virus of mice (MMV) introns (Gray et al., 2011)
    994..1124    +  intron         chimeric intron (fragment): chimera between introns from chicken β-actin and rabbit β-globin
   1122..1184    +  CDS            HBB (fragment): HBB_LEPEU - Experimental evidence at protein level: Swiss-Prot protein existence level 1. Involved in oxygen transport from the lung to the various peripheral tissues. From Lepus europaeus (European hare).
   1199..1915    +  CDS            EGFP: EGFP is a basic (constitutively fluorescent) green fluorescent protein published in 1996, derived from Aequorea victoria. It is reported to be a rapidly-maturing weak dimer with moderate acid sensitivity.
   2029..2253    +  polyA_signal   bGH poly(A) signal: bovine growth hormone polyadenylation signal
   2279..2347    -  CDS            large T antigen (fragment): large T antigen from SV40 (simian virus 40)
   2418..2480    +  repeat_region  AAV2 ITR (fragment): inverted terminal repeat of adeno-associated virus serotype 2 inverted
   2498..2525    -  repeat_region  AAV2 ITR (fragment): inverted terminal repeat of adeno-associated virus serotype 2 inverted
   2523..2579    -  CDS            lacI (fragment): lac repressor; lacI; The lac repressor binds to the lac operator to inhibit transcription in E. coli. This inhibition can be relieved by adding lactose or isopropyl-β-D-thiogalactopyranoside (IPTG).
   2762..3350    -  rep_origin     ori: high-copy-number ColE1/pMB1/pBR322/pUC origin of replication
   3521..4381    -  CDS            AmpR: β-lactamase; bla; confers resistance to ampicillin, carbenicillin, and related antibiotics
   4382..4486    -  promoter       AmpR promoter: bla
   4539..4967    -  rep_origin     f1 ori (sequence partly withheld): f1 bacteriophage origin of replication; arrow indicates direction of (+) strand synthesis
   4972..9       -  CDS            lacZα (fragment) (across the origin): LacZα fragment of β-galactosidase; lacZ fragment
