[The description below was written by a language model from this plasmid's Addgene catalogue record and pLannotate feature annotations shown in this document.]
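Description:
pAAV-CAG-EGFPnls barcode-206-SV40 polyA is an AAV transfer plasmid of about 5.0 kb, built on the pAAV-CAG-tdTomato (codon diversified) backbone. It is one member of a barcoded vector set intended for retrograde labeling of neurons. In bacteria it replicates from a high-copy ColE1/pUC-type origin and is selected with ampicillin through the AmpR (β-lactamase) gene and its own promoter. An f1 phage origin and small lacZα and lacI remnants are also carried in the backbone. The expression cassette is flanked by AAV2 inverted terminal repeats, annotated here as partial matches. These are the cis elements needed for replication and packaging of the intervening DNA into AAV particles when rep, cap and helper functions are supplied in trans.

Between the ITRs, the CAG promoter drives strong constitutive expression in mammalian cells. It is annotated as a CMV enhancer, chicken β-actin promoter fragments and a chimeric β-actin/β-globin intron. The 718 bp insert is named EGFPnls-barcode206. The annotation detects a full EGFP coding sequence, while the nuclear localization signal and the barcode are implied by the name and are not annotated separately. An unannotated stretch between EGFP and the polyadenylation region may hold the barcode, though the record does not state its position. A bGH poly(A) signal follows, together with a short SV40-derived fragment that probably corresponds to the SV40 polyA in the plasmid name.

The associated work concerns high-throughput mapping of single-neuron projections together with molecular features. The apparent design is that virus carrying a distinct barcode is delivered to each target region and taken up by axon terminals. The expressed barcode would then identify a cell's projection target, while nuclear EGFP marks the labeled cells. The capsid used is not specified in the record.
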