Addgene plasmid #190875: pAAV-CAG-EGFPnls barcode-206-SV40 polyA
Purpose: For barcoded retrograde labeling
Depositing lab: Yuejun Chen. Depositing organization: Center for Excellence in Brain Science and Intelligence Technology, Chinese Academy of Sciences. Publication: High-throughput mapping of single-neuron projection and molecular features by retrograde barcoded labeling. Xu P, Peng J, Yuan T, Chen Z, He H, Wu Z, Li T, Li X, Wang L, Gao L, Yan J, Wei W, Li CT, Luo ZG, Chen Y. Elife. 2024 Feb 23;13:e85419. doi: 10.7554/eLife.85419. PubMed 38390967.
Backbone
  Vector backbone: pAAV-CAG-tdTomato (codon diversified)(Plasmid #59462)
  Backbone manufacturer: Addgene
  Vector type: AAV
Growth in bacteria
  Bacterial resistance: Ampicillin, 100 μg/mL
  Growth temperature: 37°C
  Growth strain: NEB Stable
  Copy number: High Copy
Gene/Insert
  Gene/Insert name: EGFPnls-barcode206
  Species: Other
  Insert size (bp): 718
  Mutation: WT
  Cloning method: Restriction Enzyme; 5′ cloning site Unknown (unknown if destroyed)
  Sequencing primers: 3′ BGH
Terms and licenses: Academic/Nonprofit Terms; Industry Terms: Not Available to Industry
Depositor comments: Please visit https://doi.org/10.1101/2021.05.16.444258 for bioRxiv preprint.
How to cite: pAAV-CAG-EGFPnls barcode-206-SV40 polyA was a gift from Yuejun Chen (Addgene plasmid # 190875 ; http://n2t.net/addgene:190875 ; RRID:Addgene_190875)
