>Addgene plasmid #190875 | pAAV-CAG-EGFPnls barcode-206-SV40 polyA | depositor partial sequence | sequence record 369972 | Barcode206
GCGTAAGTCTCCTTG
